Addgene plasmid #54779: FusionRed-N1
Purpose: (Empty Backbone) Localization: N1 Cloning Vector, Excitation: 580, Emission: 608
Depositing lab: Michael Davidson. Depositing organization: Florida State University, Tallahassee. Publication: A monomeric red fluorescent protein with low cytotoxicity. Shemiakina II, Ermakova GV, Cranfill PJ, Baird MA, Evans RA, Souslova EA, Staroverov DB, Gorokhovatsky AY, Putintseva EV, Gorodnicheva TV, Chepurnykh TV, Strukova L, Lukyanov S, Zaraisky AG, Davidson MW, Chudakov DM, Shcherbo D. Nat Commun. 2012;3:1204. doi: 10.1038/ncomms2208. PubMed 23149748.
Backbone
  Vector backbone: FusionRed-N1
  Backbone size (bp): 4750
  Vector type: Mammalian Expression
  Selectable markers: Neomycin (select with G418)
  Tag / fusion protein: FusionRed (C terminal on backbone)
Growth in bacteria
  Bacterial resistance: Kanamycin, 50 μg/mL
  Growth temperature: 37°C
  Growth strain: DH5alpha
  Copy number: High Copy
Gene/Insert
  Gene/Insert name: None
  Tag / fusion protein: FusionRed (C terminal on backbone)
Terms and licenses: Academic/Nonprofit Terms; Industry Terms
Depositor comments: mKate2.7C = FusionRed. Excitation = 580; Emission = 608
How to cite: FusionRed-N1 was a gift from Michael Davidson (Addgene plasmid # 54779)
