[The description below was written by a language model from this plasmid's Addgene catalogue record.]
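Description:
FusionRed-N1 is an empty mammalian expression backbone of about 4.75 kb, built in the "N1" cloning-vector format for making fluorescent fusion proteins. It carries no insert. Instead, the coding sequence for FusionRed sits on the backbone as a C-terminal tag, so a gene of interest cloned upstream and in frame is expressed with the red fluorescent protein attached to its C-terminus. The plasmid is propagated in E. coli as a high-copy construct under kanamycin selection. In mammalian cells, a neomycin resistance marker allows G418 selection of stably transfected populations. The record includes no feature table and does not state the promoter driving expression, the origin of replication, the polyadenylation signal or the layout of the cloning site.

FusionRed is a monomeric red fluorescent protein, recorded here with an excitation maximum of 580 nm and an emission maximum of 608 nm. The depositor notes that it is the same protein as the variant designated mKate2.7C. The associated publication describes it as a monomeric red fluorescent protein with low cytotoxicity. Both properties suit a fusion tag, because a monomeric tag is less likely to cause artefactual oligomerisation or mislocalisation of its partner, and low toxicity supports sustained expression in live cells. The vector is typically used as a starting point for C-terminally tagged constructs for live-cell imaging and protein localisation studies. Without an insert, it may also serve as a source of unfused FusionRed, for example as a control, although the record does not state this use.
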