>Addgene plasmid #54779 | FusionRed-N1 | depositor partial sequence | sequence record 86039 | insert sequence
CAAATCAACGGACTTCCAAAATGTCGTAACACTCCGCCCATGACGCAAATGGGCGGTAGGCGTGTACGGT
GGAGGTCTATATAAGCAGAGCTGGTTTAGTGAACCGTCAGATCCGCTAGCGCTACCGGACTCAGATCTCG
AGCTCAAGCTTCGAATTCTGCAGTCGACGGTACCGCGGGCCCGGGATCCACCGGTCGCCACCATGGTGAG
CGAGCTGATTAAGGAGAACATGCCCATGAAGCTGTACATGGAGGGCACCGTGAACAACCACCACTTCAAG
TGCACATCCGAGGGCGAAGGCAAGCCCTACGAGGGCACCCAGACCATGAGAATCAAGGTCGTCGAGGGCG
GCCCTCTCCCCTTCGCCTTCGACATCCTGGCTACCAGCTTCATGTACGGCAGCAGAACCTTCATCAAGCA
CCCTCCGGGCATCCCCGACTTCTTTAAGCAGTCCTTCCCTGAGGGCTTCACATGGGAGAGAGTCACCACA
TACGAAGACGGGGGCGTGCTGACCGCTACCCAGGACACCAGCCTCCAGGACGGCTGCCTCATCTACAACG
TCAAGGTTAGAGGGGTGAACTTCCCAGCCAACGGCCCTGTGATGCAGAAGAAAACACTCGGCTGGGAGGC
CTCCACCGAGACGATGTACCCCGCTGACGGCGGCCTGGAAGGCGCATGTGACATGGCCCTGAAGCTCGTG
GGCGGGGGCCACCTGATCTGCAACCTTGAGACCACATACAGATCCAAGAAACCCGCTACGAACCTCAAGA
TGCCCGGCGTCTACAACGTGGACCACAGACTGGAAAGAATCAAGGAGGCCGACGATGAGACCTACGTCGA
GCAGCACGAGGTGGCTGTGGCCAGATACTCTACTGGTGGCGCTGGTGATGGAGGTAAATGAGCGGCCGCG
ACTCTAGATCATAATCAGCCATACCACATTTGTAGAGGTTTTACTTGCTTTAAAAAACCTCCACACCTCC
CCCTGAACCTGAAC
