>Addgene plasmid #54779 | FusionRed-N1 | addgene partial sequence | sequence record 91826 | CMV-F 5'-CGCAAATGGGCGGTAGGCGTG-3'
AGTGAACCGTCAGATCCGCTAGCGCTACCGGACTCAGATCTCGAGCTCAAGCTTCGAATTCTGCAGTCGA
CGGTACCGCGGGCCCGGGATCCACCGGTCGCCACCATGGTGAGCGAGCTGATTAAGGAGAACATGCCCAT
GAAGCTGTACATGGAGGGCACCGTGAACAACCACCACTTCAAGTGCACATCCGAGGGCGAAGGCAAGCCC
TACGAGGGCACCCAGACCATGAGAATCAAGGTCGTCGAGGGCGGCCCTCTCCCCTTCGCCTTCGACATCC
TGGCTACCAGCTTCATGTACGGCAGCAGAACCTTCATCAAGCACCCTCCGGGCATCCCCGACTTCTTTAA
GCAGTCCTTCCCTGAGGGCTTCACATGGGAGAGAGTCACCACATACGAAGACGGGGGCGTGCTGACCGCT
ACCCAGGACACCAGCCTCCAGGACGGCTGCCTCATCTACAACGTCAAGGTTAGAGGGGTGAACTTCCCAG
CCAACGGCCCTGTGATGCAGAAGAAAACACTCGGCTGGGAGGCCTCCACCGAGACGATGTACCCCGCTGA
CGGCGGCCTGGAAGGCGCATGTGACATGGCCCTGAAGCTCGTGGGCGGGGGCCACCTGATCTGCAACCTT
GAGACCACATACAGATCCAAGAAACCCGCTACGAACCTCAAGATGCCCGGCGTCTACAACGTGGACCACA
GACTGGAAAGAATCAAGGAGGCCGACGATGAGACCTACGTCGAGCAGCACGAGGTGGCTGTGGCCAGATA
CTCTACTGGTGGCGCTGGTGATGGAGGTAAATGAGCGGCCGCGACTCTAGATCATAATCAGCCATACCAC
ATTTGTAGAGGTT
